Addgene plasmid #153418: CD3-2A_pMI-LO
Purpose: Retroviral (MSCV) expression of all four WT CD3 subunits, co-expressed with LSSmOrange
Depositing lab: Maki Nakayama. Depositing organization: University of Colorado Denver and Anschutz Medical Campus. Publication: Multiplex T Cell Stimulation Assay Utilizing a T Cell Activation Reporter-Based Detection System. Mann SE, Zhou Z, Landry LG, Anderson AM, Alkanani AK, Fischer J, Peakman M, Mallone R, Campbell K, Michels AW, Nakayama M. Front Immunol. 2020 Apr 9;11:633. doi: 10.3389/fimmu.2020.00633. eCollection 2020. PubMed 32328071.
Backbone
  Vector backbone: pMI-LO
  Backbone manufacturer: Maki Nakayama
  Vector type: Mammalian Expression, Retroviral
Growth in bacteria
  Bacterial resistance: Ampicillin, 100 μg/mL
  Growth temperature: 37°C
  Growth strain: NEB Stable
  Copy number: High Copy
Gene/Insert
  Gene/Insert name: murine CD3 delta-gamma-epsilon-zeta subunits
  Species: M. musculus (mouse)
  Insert size (bp): 711
  Entrez Gene: Cd3d (a.k.a. T3d)
  Cloning method: Gibson Cloning
  Sequencing primers: 5′ NA
Terms and licenses: Academic/Nonprofit Terms; Industry Terms: Not Available to Industry
Depositor comments: Second gene is LSSmOrange
How to cite: CD3-2A_pMI-LO was a gift from Maki Nakayama (Addgene plasmid # 153418 ; http://n2t.net/addgene:153418 ; RRID:Addgene_153418)
