[The description below was written by a language model from this plasmid's Addgene catalogue record and pLannotate feature annotations shown in this document.]
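Description:
CD3-2A_pMI-LO is an MSCV-type gammaretroviral expression plasmid built on the pMI-LO backbone and designed to deliver all four wild-type mouse CD3 subunits together with a fluorescent marker. In bacteria it is maintained through a high-copy ColE1/pUC-type origin and selected with ampicillin via the β-lactamase gene. The remaining bacterial annotations (fragments of lacI, lacZα, rop, bom and the tetracycline resistance gene) appear to be non-functional leftovers of earlier cloning vectors.

The transferable viral unit is flanked by murine embryonic stem cell virus 5′ and 3′ LTRs. It contains the Ψ packaging signal and a truncated gag segment lacking its start codon, which supports packaging of the genomic RNA when gag, pol and env are supplied in trans by a packaging system. No internal promoter is annotated, so expression is presumably driven from the 5′ LTR.

Downstream lie the coding sequences for Cd3d, Cd3g, Cd3e and Cd247 (CD3ζ) arranged in series. An F2A peptide is annotated between δ and γ and a P2A fragment between ε and ζ. The short gap between γ and ε carries no annotation, though a further 2A element there would fit the design. Ribosomal skipping at these sites yields separate chains from one open reading frame. An EMCV IRES then directs translation of LSSmOrange, a long-Stokes-shift orange fluorescent protein, from the same transcript, so transduced cells can be identified or sorted.

The catalogued insert size of 711 bp is much shorter than the roughly 2.3 kb CD3 cassette in the feature table. The associated publication concerns a multiplex T cell stimulation assay based on activation reporters. This suggests the vector is used to supply the CD3 signalling components needed for surface TCR expression in engineered reporter cells.
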