Features (pLannotate 1.2.2; 25 found; start..end, strand, type, name):
     64..405     +  misc_feature   MESV Ψ: packaging signal of murine embryonic stem cell virus
    472..888     +  CDS            gag (truncated): truncated Moloney murine leukemia virus (MMLV) gag gene lacking the start codon
    902..1420    +  CDS            Cd3d: CD3D_MOUSE - Also known as T3d. Experimental evidence at protein level: Swiss-Prot protein existence level 1. Part of the TCR-CD3 complex present on T-lymphocyte cell surface that plays an essential role in adaptive immune response. When antigen presenting cells (APCs) activate T-cell receptor (TCR), TCR- mediated signals are transmitted across the cell membrane by the CD3 chains CD3D, CD3E, CD3G and CD3Z. All CD3 chains contain immunoreceptor tyrosine-based activation motifs (ITAMs) in their cytoplasmic domain. Upon TCR engagement, these motifs become phosphorylated by Src family protein tyro
   1427..1492    +  CDS            F2A: 2A peptide from foot-and-mouth disease virus polyprotein Eukaryotic ribosomes fail to insert a peptide bond between the Gly and Pro residues, yielding separate polypeptides.
   1493..2038    +  CDS            Cd3g: CD3G_MOUSE - Experimental evidence at protein level: Swiss-Prot protein existence level 1. Part of the TCR-CD3 complex present on T-lymphocyte cell surface that plays an essential role in adaptive immune response. When antigen presenting cells (APCs) activate T-cell receptor (TCR), TCR- mediated signals are transmitted across the cell membrane by the CD3 chains CD3D, CD3E, CD3G and CD3Z. All CD3 chains contain immunoreceptor tyrosine-based activation motifs (ITAMs) in their cytoplasmic domain. Upon TCR engagement, these motifs become phosphorylated by Src family protein tyrosine kinases LCK an
   2099..2665    +  CDS            Cd3e: CD3E_MOUSE - Experimental evidence at protein level: Swiss-Prot protein existence level 1. Part of the TCR-CD3 complex present on T-lymphocyte cell surface that plays an essential role in adaptive immune response. When antigen presenting cells (APCs) activate T-cell receptor (TCR), TCR- mediated signals are transmitted across the cell membrane by the CD3 chains CD3D, CD3E, CD3G and CD3Z. All CD3 chains contain immunoreceptor tyrosine-based activation motifs (ITAMs) in their cytoplasmic domain. Upon TCR engagement, these motifs become phosphorylated by Src family protein tyrosine kinases LCK an
   2672..2727    +  CDS            P2A (fragment): 2A peptide from porcine teschovirus-1 polyprotein Eukaryotic ribosomes fail to insert a peptide bond between the Gly and Pro residues, yielding separate polypeptides.
   2729..3220    +  CDS            Cd247: CD3Z_MOUSE - Also known as Cd3z, Tcrz. Experimental evidence at protein level: Swiss-Prot protein existence level 1. Part of the TCR-CD3 complex present on T-lymphocyte cell surface that plays an essential role in adaptive immune response. When antigen presenting cells (APCs) activate T-cell receptor (TCR), TCR- mediated signals are transmitted across the cell membrane by the CD3 chains CD3D, CD3E, CD3G and CD3Z. All CD3 chains contain immunoreceptor tyrosine-based activation motifs (ITAMs) in their cytoplasmic domain. Upon TCR engagement, these motifs become phosphorylated by Src family prote
   3249..3809    +  misc_feature   IRES: internal ribosome entry site (IRES) of the encephalomyocarditis virus (EMCV)
   3812..4519    +  CDS            LSSmOrange: LSSmOrange is a basic (constitutively fluorescent) long stokes shift fluorescent protein published in 2012, derived from Discosoma sp.. It has moderate acid sensitivity.
   4523..4546    +  misc_feature   MCS (fragment): pUC18/19 multiple cloning site
   4666..5180    +  LTR            3' LTR: 3' long terminal repeat from murine embryonic stem cell virus
   5342..5358    -  protein_bind   lac operator: The lac repressor binds to the lac operator to inhibit transcription in E. coli. This inhibition can be relieved by adding lactose or isopropyl-β-D-thiogalactopyranoside (IPTG). lac repressor encoded by lacI
   5366..5396    -  promoter       lac promoter: promoter for the E. coli lac operon
   5411..5432    -  protein_bind   CAP binding site: CAP binding activates transcription in the presence of cAMP. E. coli catabolite activator protein
   5445..5537    -  CDS            lacI (fragment): lac repressor; lacI; The lac repressor binds to the lac operator to inhibit transcription in E. coli. This inhibition can be relieved by adding lactose or isopropyl-β-D-thiogalactopyranoside (IPTG).
   5720..6308    -  rep_origin     ori: high-copy-number ColE1/pMB1/pBR322/pUC origin of replication
   6479..7339    -  CDS            AmpR: β-lactamase; bla; confers resistance to ampicillin, carbenicillin, and related antibiotics
   7340..7444    -  promoter       AmpR promoter: bla
   7539..7574    +  CDS            rop (fragment): Rop protein, which maintains plasmids at low copy number; rop
   7676..7775    +  misc_feature   bom (fragment): basis of mobility region from pBR322
   7781..7930    -  CDS            lacZα (fragment): LacZα fragment of β-galactosidase; lacZ fragment
   7930..8131    -  CDS            TcR (fragment): tetracycline efflux protein; tet; confers resistance to tetracycline
   8132..8230    +  CDS            env (fragment): murine leukemia virus gPr80 envelope polyprotein precursor; env; proteolytically cleaved into gp70SU and p15TM subunits
   8272..8788    +  LTR            5' LTR: 5' long terminal repeat from murine embryonic stem cell virus
>Addgene plasmid #153418 | CD3-2A_pMI-LO | addgene full sequence | sequence record 306220 | Addgene NGS Result
TGGAGGTTCCACCGAGATTTGGAGACCCCTGCCCAGGGACCACCGACCCCCCCGCCGGGAGGTAAGCTGG
CCAGCGGTCGTTTCGTGTCTGTCTCTGTCTTTGTGCGTGTTTGTGCCGGCATCTAATGTTTGCGCCTGCG
TCTGTACTAGTTAGCTAACTAGCTCTGTATCTGGCGGACCCGTGGTGGAACTGACGAGTTCTGAACACCC
GGCCGCAACCCTGGGAGACGTCCCAGGGACTTTGGGGGCCGTTTTTGTGGCCCGACCTGAGGAAGGGAGT
CGATGTGGAATCCGACCCCGTCAGGATATGTGGTTCTGGTAGGAGACGAGAACCTAAAACAGTTCCCGCC
TCCGTCTGAATTTTTGCTTTCGGTTTGGAACCGAAGCCGCGCGTCTTGTCTGCTGCAGCGCTGCAGCATC
GTTCTGTGTTGTCTCTGTCTGACTGTGTTTCTGTATTTGTCTGAAAATTAGGGCCAGACTGTTACCACTC
CCTTAAGTTTGACCTTAGGTCACTGGAAAGATGTCGAGCGGATCGCTCACAACCAGTCGGTAGATGTCAA
GAAGAGACGTTGGGTTACCTTCTGCTCTGCAGAATGGCCAACCTTTAACGTCGGATGGCCGCGAGACGGC
ACCTTTAACCGAGACCTCATCACCCAGGTTAAGATCAAGGTCTTTTCACCTGGCCCGCATGGACACCCAG
ACCAGGTCCCCTACATCGTGACCTGGGAAGCCTTGGCTTTTGACCCCCCTCCCTGGGTCAAGCCCTTTGT
ACACCCTAAGCCTCCGCCTCCTCTTCCTCCATCCGCCCCGTCTCTCCCCCTTGAACCTCCTCGTTCGACC
CCGCCTCGATCCTCCCTTTATCCAGCCCTCACTCCTTCTCTAGGCGCCGGAATTCGCCAGGATGGAACAC
AGCGGGATTCTGGCTAGTCTGATACTGATTGCTGTTCTCCCCCAAGGGAGCCCCTTCAAGATACAAGTGA
CCGAATATGAGGACAAAGTATTTGTGACCTGCAATACCAGCGTCATGCATCTAGATGGAACGGTGGAAGG
ATGGTTTGCAAAGAATAAAACACTCAACTTGGGCAAAGGCGTTCTGGACCCACGAGGGATATATCTGTGT
AATGGGACAGAGCAGCTGGCAAAGGTGGTGTCTTCTGTGCAAGTCCATTACCGAATGTGCCAGAACTGTG
TGGAGCTAGACTCGGGCACCATGGCTGGTGTCATCTTCATTGACCTCATCGCAACTCTGCTCCTGGCTTT
GGGCATCTACTGCTTTGCAGGACATGAGACCGGAAGGCCTTCTGGGGCTGCTGAGGTTCAAGCACTGCTG
AAGAATGAGCAGCTGTATCAGCCTCTTCGAGATCGTGAAGATACCCAGTACAGCCGTCTTGGAGGGAACT
GGCCCCGGAACAAGAAATCCGGACCGGTGAAACAGACTTTGAATTTTGACCTTCTCAAGTTGGCGGGAGA
CGTGGAGTCCAACCCAGGGCCCATGGAGCAGAGGAAGGGTCTGGCTGGCCTCTTCCTGGTGATCTCTCTT
CTTCAAGGCACTGTAGCCCAGACAAATAAAGCAAAGAATTTGGTACAAGTGGATGGCAGCCGAGGAGACG
GTTCTGTACTTCTGACTTGTGGCTTGACTGACAAGACTATCAAGTGGCTTAAAGACGGGAGCATAATAAG
TCCTCTAAATGCAACTAAAAACACATGGAATCTGGGCAACAATGCCAAAGACCCTCGAGGCACGTATCAG
TGTCAAGGAGCAAAGGAGACGTCAAACCCCCTGCAAGTGTATTACAGAATGTGTGAAAACTGCATTGAGC
TAAACATAGGCACCATATCCGGCTTTATCTTCGCTGAGGTCATCAGCATCTTCTTCCTTGCTCTTGGTGT
ATATCTCATTGCGGGACAGGATGGAGTTCGCCAGTCAAGAGCTTCAGACAAGCAGACTCTGTTGCAAAAT
GAACAGCTGTACCAGCCCCTCAAGGACCGGGAATATGACCAGTACAGCCATCTCCAAGGAAACCAACTGA
GGAAGAAGAGATCTGAGGGCAGAGGAAGTCTGCTAACATGCGGTGACGTCGAGGAGAATCCTGGCCCAAT
GCGGTGGAACACTTTCTGGGGCATCCTGTGCCTCAGCCTCCTAGCTGTTGGCACTTGCCAGGACGATGCC
GAGAACATTGAATACAAAGTCTCCATCTCAGGAACCAGTGTAGAGTTGACGTGCCCTCTAGACAGTGACG
AGAACTTAAAATGGGAAAAAAATGGCCAAGAGCTGCCTCAGAAGCATGATAAGCACCTGGTGCTCCAGGA
TTTCTCGGAAGTCGAGGACAGTGGCTACTACGTCTGCTACACACCAGCCTCAAATAAAAACACGTACTTG
TACCTGAAAGCTCGAGTGTGTGAGTACTGTGTGGAGGTGGACCTGACAGCAGTAGCCATAATCATCATTG
TTGACATCTGTATCACTCTGGGCTTGCTGATGGTCATTTATTACTGGAGCAAGAATAGGAAGGCCAAGGC
CAAGCCTGTGACCCGAGGAACCGGTGCTGGTAGCAGGCCCAGAGGGCAAAACAAGGAGCGGCCACCACCT
GTTCCCAACCCAGACTATGAGCCCATCCGCAAAGGCCAGCGGGACCTGTATTCTGGCCTGAATCAGAGAG
CAGTCGGATCCGCCACGAACTTCTCTCTGTTAAAGCAAGCAGGAGACGTGGAAGAAAACCCCGGTCCCAT
GAAGTGGAAAGTGTCTGTTCTCGCCTGCATCCTCCACGTGCGGTTCCCAGGAGCAGAGGCACAGAGCTTT
GGTCTGCTGGACCCCAAACTCTGCTACTTGCTAGATGGAATCCTCTTCATCTACGGAGTCATCATCACAG
CCCTGTACCTGAGAGCAAAATTCAGCAGGAGTGCAGAGACTGCTGCCAACCTGCAGGACCCCAACCAGCT
CTACAATGAGCTCAATCTAGGGCGAAGAGAGGAATATGACGTCTTGGAGAAGAAGCGGGCTCGGGACCCA
GAGATGGGAGGCAAACAGCAGAGGAGGAGGAACCCCCAGGAAGGCGTATACAATGCACTGCAGAAAGACA
AGATGGCAGAAGCCTACAGTGAGATCGGCACAAAAGGCGAGAGGCGGAGAGGCAAGGGGCACGATGGCCT
TTACCAGGGTCTCAGCACTGCCACCAAGGACACCTATGATGCCCTGCATATGCAGACCCTGGCCCCTCGC
TAACAATTGTCGAGCGGGATCAATTCCGCCCCCCCCCTAACGTTACTGGCCGAAGCCGCTTGGAATAAGG
CCGGTGTGCGTTTGTCTATATGTTATTTTCCACCATATTGCCGTCTTTTGGCAATGTGAGGGCCCGGAAA
CCTGGCCCTGTCTTCTTGACGAGCATTCCTAGGGGTCTTTCCCCTCTCGCCAAAGGAATGCAAGGTCTGT
TGAATGTCGTGAAGGAAGCAGTTCCTCTGGAAGCTTCTTGAAGACAAACAACGTCTGTAGCGACCCTTTG
CAGGCAGCGGAACCCCCCACCTGGCGACAGGTGCCTCTGCGGCCAAAAGCCACGTGTATAAGATACACCT
GCAAAGGCGGCACAACCCCAGTGCCACGTTGTGAGTTGGATAGTTGTGGAAAGAGTCAAATGGCTCTCCT
CAAGCGTATTCAACAAGGGGCTGAAGGATGCCCAGAAGGTACCCCATTGTATGGGATCTGATCTGGGGCC
TCGGTGCACATGCTTTACATGTGTTTAGTCGAGGTTAAAAAAACGTCTAGGCCCCCCGAACCACGGGGAC
GTGGTTTTCCTTTGAAAAACACGATAATACCATGGTGAGCAAGGGCGAGGAGAATAACATGGCCATCATC
AAGGAGTTCATGCGCTTCAAGGTGCGCATGGAGGGCTCCGTGAACGGCCACGAGTTCGAGATCGAGGGCG
AGGGCGAGGGCCGCCCCTACGAGGGCTTTCAGACCGTTAAGCTGAAGGTGACCAAGGGTGGCCCCCTGCC
CTTCGCCTGGGACATCTTGTCCCCTCAGTTCACCTACGGCTCCAAGGCCTACGTGAAGCACCCCGCCGAC
ATCCCCGACTACCTCAAGCTGTCCTTCCCCGAGGGCTTCAAGTGGGAGCGCGTGATGAACTTCGAGGACG
GCGGCGTGGTGACCGTGACTCAGGACTCCTCCCTGCAGGACGGCGAGTTCATCTACAAGGTGAAGCTGCG
CGGCACCAACTTCCCCTCCGACGGCCCCGTAATGCAGAAGAAGACCATGGGCATGGAGGCCTCCTCCGAG
CGGATGTACCCCGAGGACGGCGCCCTGAAGGGCGAGGACAAGCTCAGGCTGAAGCTGAAGGACGGCGGCC
ACTACACCTCCGAGGTCAAGACCACCTACAAGGCCAAGAAGCCCGTGCAGTTGCCCGGCGCCTACATCGT
CGACATCAAGTTGGACATCACCTCCCACAACGAGGACTACACCATCGTGGAACAGTACGAACGCGCCGAG
GGCCGCCACTCCACCGGCGGCATGGACGAGCTGTACAAGTAGGTCGACCTGCAGGCATGCAAGCTTCAGG
TAGCCGGCTAACGTTAACAACCGGTACCTCTAGAACTATAGCTAGCATGCGCAAATTTAAAGCGCTGATA
TCGATAAAATAAAAGATTTTATTTAGTCTCCAGAAAAAGGGGGGAATGAAAGACCCCACCTGTAGGTTTG
GCAAGCTAGCTTAAGTAACGCCATTTTGCAAGGCATGGAAAATACATAACTGAGAATAGAGAAGTTCAGA
TCAAGGTTAGGAACAGAGAGACAGCAGAATATGGGCCAAACAGGATATCTGTGGTAAGCAGTTCCTGCCC
CGGCTCAGGGCCAAGAACAGATGGTCCCCAGATGCGGTCCCGCCCTCAGCAGTTTCTAGAGAACCATCAG
ATGTTTCCAGGGTGCCCCAAGGACCTGAAATGACCCTGTGCCTTATTTGAACTAACCAATCAGTTCGCTT
CTCGCTTCTGTTCGCGCGCTTCTGCTCCCCGAGCTCAATAAAAGAGCCCACAACCCCTCACTCGGCGCGC
CAGTCCTCCGATAGACTGCGTCGCCCGGGTACCCGTGTATCCAATAAACCCTCTTGCAGTTGCATCCGAC
TTGTGGTCTCGCTGTTCCTTGGGAGGGTCTCCTCTGAGTGATTGACTACCCGTCAGCGGGGGTCTTTCAT
GGGTAACAGTTTCTTGAAGTTGGAGAACAACATTCTGAGGGTAGGAGTCGAATATTAAGTAATCCTGACT
CAATTAGCCACTGTTTTGAATCCACATACTCCAATACTCCTGAAATAGTTCATTATGGACAGCGCAGAAA
GAGCTGGGGAGAATTGTGAAATTGTTATCCGCTCACAATTCCACACAACATACGAGCCGGAAGCATAAAG
TGTAAAGCCTGGGGTGCCTAATGAGTGAGCTAACTCACATTAATTGCGTTGCGCTCACTGCCCGCTTTCC
AGTCGGGAAACCTGTCGTGCCAGCTGCATTAATGAATCGGCCAACGCGCGGGGAGAGGCGGTTTGCGTAT
TGGGCGCTCTTCCGCTTCCTCGCTCACTGACTCGCTGCGCTCGGTCGTTCGGCTGCGGCGAGCGGTATCA
GCTCACTCAAAGGCGGTAATACGGTTATCCACAGAATCAGGGGATAACGCAGGAAAGAACATGTGAGCAA
AAGGCCAGCAAAAGGCCAGGAACCGTAAAAAGGCCGCGTTGCTGGCGTTTTTCCATAGGCTCCGCCCCCC
TGACGAGCATCACAAAAATCGACGCTCAAGTCAGAGGTGGCGAAACCCGACAGGACTATAAAGATACCAG
GCGTTTCCCCCTGGAAGCTCCCTCGTGCGCTCTCCTGTTCCGACCCTGCCGCTTACCGGATACCTGTCCG
CCTTTCTCCCTTCGGGAAGCGTGGCGCTTTCTCATAGCTCACGCTGTAGGTATCTCAGTTCGGTGTAGGT
CGTTCGCTCCAAGCTGGGCTGTGTGCACGAACCCCCCGTTCAGCCCGACCGCTGCGCCTTATCCGGTAAC
TATCGTCTTGAGTCCAACCCGGTAAGACACGACTTATCGCCACTGGCAGCAGCCACTGGTAACAGGATTA
GCAGAGCGAGGTATGTAGGCGGTGCTACAGAGTTCTTGAAGTGGTGGCCTAACTACGGCTACACTAGAAG
AACAGTATTTGGTATCTGCGCTCTGCTGAAGCCAGTTACCTTCGGAAAAAGAGTTGGTAGCTCTTGATCC
GGCAAACAAACCACCGCTGGTAGCGGTGGTTTTTTTGTTTGCAAGCAGCAGATTACGCGCAGAAAAAAAG
GATCTCAAGAAGATCCTTTGATCTTTTCTACGGGGTCTGACGCTCAGTGGAACGAAAACTCACGTTAAGG
GATTTTGGTCATGAGATTATCAAAAAGGATCTTCACCTAGATCCTTTTAAATTAAAAATGAAGTTTTAAA
TCAATCTAAAGTATATATGAGTAAACTTGGTCTGACAGTTACCAATGCTTAATCAGTGAGGCACCTATCT
CAGCGATCTGTCTATTTCGTTCATCCATAGTTGCCTGACTCCCCGTCGTGTAGATAACTACGATACGGGA
GGGCTTACCATCTGGCCCCAGTGCTGCAATGATACCGCGAGACCCACGCTCACCGGCTCCAGATTTATCA
GCAATAAACCAGCCAGCCGGAAGGGCCGAGCGCAGAAGTGGTCCTGCAACTTTATCCGCCTCCATCCAGT
CTATTAATTGTTGCCGGGAAGCTAGAGTAAGTAGTTCGCCAGTTAATAGTTTGCGCAACGTTGTTGCCAT
TGCTACAGGCATCGTGGTGTCACGCTCGTCGTTTGGTATGGCTTCATTCAGCTCCGGTTCCCAACGATCA
AGGCGAGTTACATGATCCCCCATGTTGTGCAAAAAAGCGGTTAGCTCCTTCGGTCCTCCGATCGTTGTCA
GAAGTAAGTTGGCCGCAGTGTTATCACTCATGGTTATGGCAGCACTGCATAATTCTCTTACTGTCATGCC
ATCCGTAAGATGCTTTTCTGTGACTGGTGAGTACTCAACCAAGTCATTCTGAGAATAGTGTATGCGGCGA
CCGAGTTGCTCTTGCCCGGCGTCAATACGGGATAATACCGCGCCACATAGCAGAACTTTAAAAGTGCTCA
TCATTGGAAAACGTTCTTCGGGGCGAAAACTCTCAAGGATCTTACCGCTGTTGAGATCCAGTTCGATGTA
ACCCACTCGTGCACCCAACTGATCTTCAGCATCTTTTACTTTCACCAGCGTTTCTGGGTGAGCAAAAACA
GGAAGGCAAAATGCCGCAAAAAAGGGAATAAGGGCGACACGGAAATGTTGAATACTCATACTCTTCCTTT
TTCAATATTATTGAAGCATTTATCAGGGTTATTGTCTCATGAGCGGATACATATTTGAATGTATTTAGAA
AAATAAACAAATAGGGGTTCCGCGCACATTTCCCCGAAAAGTGCCACCTGACGTCTAAGAAACCATTATT
ATCATGACATTAACCTATAAAAATAGGCGTATCACGAGGCCCTTTCGTCTCGCGCGTTTCGGTGATGACG
GTGAAAACCTCTGACACATGCAGCTCCCGGAGACGGTCACAGCTTGTCTGTAAGCGGATGCCGGGAGCAG
ACAAGCCCGTCAGGGCGCGTCAGCGGGTGTTGGCGGGTGTCGGGGCTGGCTTAACTATGCGGCATCAGAG
CAGATTGTACTGAGAGTGCACCATATGCGGTGTGAAATACCGCACAGATGCGTAAGGAGAAAATACCGCA
TCAGGCGCCATTCGCCATTCAGGCTGCGCAACTGTTGGGAAGGGCGATCGGTGCGGGCCTCTTCGCTATT
ACGCCAGCTGGCGAAAGGGGGATGTGCTGCAAGGCGATTAAGTTGGGTAACGCCAGGGTTTTCCCAGTCA
CGACGTTGTAAAACGACGGCGCAAGGAATGGTGCATGCAAGGAGATGGCGCCCAACAGTCCCCCGGCCAC
GGGGCCTGCCACCATACCCACGCCGAAACAAGCGCTCATGAGCCCGAAGTGGCGAGCCCGATCTTCCCCA
TCGGTGATGTCGGCGATATAGGCGCCAGCAACCGCACCTGTGGCGCCGGTGATGCCGGCCACGATGCGTC
CGGCGTAGAGGCGATTAGTCCAATTTGTTAAAGACAGGATATCAGTGGTCCAGGCTCTAGTTTTGACTCA
ACAATATCACCAGCTGAAGCCTATAGAGTACGAGCCATAGATAAAATAAAAGATTTTATTTAGTCTCCAG
AAAAAGGGGGGAATGAAAGACCCCACCTGTAGGTTTGGCAAGCTAGCTTAAGTAACGCCATTTTGCAAGG
CATGGAAAATACATAACTGAGAATAGAGAAGTTCAGATCAAGGTTAGGAACAGAGAGACAGCAGAATATG
GGCCAAACAGGATATCTGTGGTAAGCAGTTCCTGCCCCGGCTCAGGGCCAAGAACAGATGGTCCCCAGAT
GCGGTCCCGCCCTCAGCAGTTTCTAGAGAACCATCAGATGTTTCCAGGGTGCCCCAAGGACCTGAAATGA
CCCTGTGCCTTATTTGAACTAACCAATCAGTTCGCTTCTCGCTTCTGTTCGCGCGCTTCTGCTCCCCGAG
CTCAATAAAAGAGCCCACAACCCCTCACTCGGCGCGCCAGTCCTCCGATAGACTGCGTCGCCCGGGTACC
CGTATTCCCAATAAAGCCTCTTGCTGTTTGCATCCGAATCGTGGACTCGCTGATCCTTGGGAGGGTCTCC
TCAGATTGATTGACTGCCCACCTCGGGGGTCTTTCATT
